Addgene plasmid #187988: pGB-05-06-GST-mCherry-ATG14
Purpose: Plasmid for the protein expression of GST-mCherry-ATG14 in a bacterial and insect expression system. Internal_Reference: SMC1322
Depositing lab: Sascha Martens. Depositing organization: University of Vienna.
Backbone
  Vector backbone: pGB-05-06
  Backbone manufacturer: Protech Facilities VBCF, Vienna, Austria
  Backbone size w/o insert (bp): 3619
  Total vector size (bp): 5821
  Vector type: Mammalian Expression, Insect Expression
Growth in bacteria
  Bacterial resistance: Gentamicin, 10 μg/mL
  Growth temperature: 37°C
  Growth strain: DH5alpha
  Copy number: Unknown
Gene/Insert
  Gene/Insert name: ATG14 (alt name: Barkor)
  Species: H. sapiens (human)
  Insert size (bp): 1479
  GenBank ID: 22863 NM_014924
  Entrez Gene: ATG14 (a.k.a. ATG14L, BARKOR, KIAA0831)
  Tag / fusion protein: GST-mCherry (N terminal on insert)
  Cloning method: Gibson Cloning
  Sequencing primers: 5′ cggtccgaaaccatgtcccctatactaggttattggaaaat; 3′ TTAATGGCGTTACCTATGTCCAGTGT
Terms and licenses: Academic/Nonprofit Terms; Industry Terms: Not Available to Industry
How to cite: pGB-05-06-GST-mCherry-ATG14 was a gift from Sascha Martens (Addgene plasmid # 187988 ; http://n2t.net/addgene:187988 ; RRID:Addgene_187988)
