[The description below was written by a language model from this plasmid's Addgene catalogue record and pLannotate feature annotations shown in this document.]
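Description:
pGB-05-06-GST-mCherry-ATG14 is a 5.8 kb baculovirus transfer (donor) plasmid built on the pGB-05-06 backbone for producing human ATG14 (also called Barkor or ATG14L) as a GST-mCherry fusion protein. It is maintained in E. coli through a high-copy ColE1/pUC-type origin and selected with gentamicin, with the gentamicin acetyltransferase gene driven by a class 1 integron Pc promoter. The resistance marker and the expression cassette lie between the Tn7R and Tn7L ends of a mini-Tn7 element, the arrangement used to transpose a cassette into a baculoviral bacmid in E. coli before generating recombinant virus for insect cells. A single loxP site upstream of the cassette would allow Cre-mediated fusion with other loxP-bearing plasmids, as is done in multigene baculovirus systems, although the record does not state how it is meant to be used here.

Expression is driven by the Autographa californica polyhedrin promoter, a very late baculoviral promoter, and terminated by an SV40 polyadenylation signal. The open reading frame runs from Schistosoma japonicum GST, for glutathione affinity purification, through the red fluorescent protein mCherry to the ATG14 coding sequence, which was inserted by Gibson cloning. Short annotated fragments downstream of ATG14 (ccdB, a His tag, SV40 large T antigen, SET1) appear to be backbone remnants or incidental matches rather than functional parts of the fusion.

The stated purpose mentions bacterial and insect expression, and the catalogue lists the vector type as mammalian and insect. However, the only annotated payload promoter is polyhedrin, which supports insect cell expression. The fluorescent, affinity-tagged ATG14 is suited to purification and to fluorescence-based detection of the recombinant protein.
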