Features (pLannotate 1.2.2; 15 found; start..end, strand, type, name):
     17..240     -  mobile_element Tn7R: mini-Tn7 element (right end of the Tn7 transposon) Tn7
    307..840     -  CDS            GmR: gentamycin acetyltransferase; aacC1; confers resistance to gentamycin
   1029..1057    -  promoter       Pc promoter: intI1 (promoter lies within the coding sequence); class 1 integron promoter
   1128..1161    +  protein_bind   loxP: Cre-mediated recombination occurs in the 8-bp core sequence (GCATACAT). Cre recombinase
   1250..1341    +  promoter       polyhedrin promoter: polh from Autographa californica; promoter for the baculovirus polyhedrin gene
   1397..2050    +  CDS            GST26_SCHJA: Experimental evidence at protein level: Swiss-Prot protein existence level 1. GST isoenzymes appear to play a central role in the parasite detoxification system. Other functions are also suspected including a role in increasing the solubility of haematin in the parasite gut. From Schistosoma japonicum (Blood fluke).
   2081..2785    +  CDS            mCherry: mCherry is a basic (constitutively fluorescent) red fluorescent protein published in 2004, derived from Discosoma sp.. It is reported to be a very rapidly-maturing monomer with low acid sensitivity.
   2804..4279    +  CDS            ATG14: BAKOR_HUMAN - Also known as ATG14L From Homo sapiens (Human).
   4281..4313    +  CDS            ccdB (fragment): CcdB, a bacterial toxin that poisons DNA gyrase; ccdB; Plasmids containing the ccdB gene cannot be propagated in standard E. coli strains.
   4333..4350    +  CDS            9xHis (fragment): 9xHis affinity tag
   4388..4471    +  CDS            large T antigen (fragment): large T antigen from SV40 (simian virus 40)
   4494..4628    +  polyA_signal   SV40 poly(A) signal: SV40 polyadenylation signal
   4657..4706    +  CDS            SET1 (fragment): solubility-enhancement tag derived from T7 phage gene 10B
   4760..4925    -  mobile_element Tn7L: mini-Tn7 element (left end of the Tn7 transposon) Tn7
   5115..5703    +  rep_origin     ori: high-copy-number ColE1/pMB1/pBR322/pUC origin of replication
>Addgene plasmid #187988 | pGB-05-06-GST-mCherry-ATG14 | addgene full sequence | sequence record 374439 | Addgene NGS Result
GCCCTGCGTAAGCGGGTGTGGGCGGACAATAAAGTCTTAAACTGAACAAAATAGATCTAAACTATGACAA
TAAAGTCTTAAACTAGACAGAATAGTTGTAAACTGAAATCAGTCCAGTTATGCTGTGAAAAAGCATACTG
GACTTTTGTTATGGCTAAAGCAAACTCTTCATTTTCTGAAGTGCAAATTGCCCGTCGTATTAAAGAGGGG
CGTGGCCAAGGGCATGTAAAGACTATATTCGCGGCGTTGTGACAATTTACCGAACAACTCCGCGGCCGGG
AAGCCGATCTCGGCTTGAACGAATTGTTAGGTGGCGGTACTTGGGTCGATATCAAAGTGCATCACTTCTT
CCCGTATGCCCAACTTTGTATAGAGAGCCACTGCGGGATCGTCACCGTAATCTGCTTGCACGTAGATCAC
ATAAGCACCAAGCGCGTTGGCCTCATGCTTGAGGAGATTGATGAGCGCGGTGGCAATGCCCTGCCTCCGG
TGCTCGCCGGAGACTGCGAGATCATAGATATAGATCTCACTACGCGGCTGCTCAAACTTGGGCAGAACGT
AAGCCGCGAGAGCGCCAACAACCGCTTCTTGGTCGAAGGCAGCAAGCGCGATGAATGTCTTACTACGGAG
CAAGTTCCCGAGGTAATCGGAGTCCGGCTGATGTTGGGAGTAGGTGGCTACGTCTCCGAACTCACGACCG
AAAAGATCAAGAGCAGCCCGCATGGATTTGACTTGGTCAGGGCCGAGCCTACATGTGCGAATGATGCCCA
TACTTGAGCCACCTAACTTTGTTTTAGGGCGACTGCCCTGCTGCGTAACATCGTTGCTGCTGCGTAACAT
CGTTGCTGCTCCATAACATCAAACATCGACCCACGGCGTAACGCGCTTGCTGCTTGGATGCCCGAGGCAT
AGACTGTACAAAAAAACAGTCATAACAAGCCATGAAAACCGCCACTGCGCCGTTACCACCGCTGCGTTCG
GTCAAGGTTCTGGACCAGTTGCGTGAGCGCATACGCTACTTGCATTACAGTTTACGAACCGAACAGGCTT
ATGTCAACTGGGTTCGTGCCTTCATCCGTTTCCACGGTGTGCGTCACCCGGCAACCTTGGGCAGCAGCGA
AGTCGCCATAACTTCGTATAGCATACATTATACGAAGTTATCTGTAACTATAACGGTCCTAAGGTAGCGA
AGGTCTCACTGCGTTTAAACACTAGTATCGATTCGCGACCTACTCCGGAATATTAATAGATCATGGAGAT
AATTAAAATGATAACCATCTCGCAAATAAATAAGTATTTTACTGTTTTCGTAACAGTTTTGTAATAAAAA
AACCTATAAATATTCCGGATTATTCATACCGTCCCACCATCGGGCGACGGATCCCGGTCCGAAACCATGT
CCCCTATACTAGGTTATTGGAAAATTAAGGGCCTTGTGCAACCCACTCGACTTCTTTTGGAATATCTTGA
AGAAAAATATGAAGAGCATTTGTATGAGCGCGATGAAGGTGATAAATGGCGAAACAAAAAGTTTGAATTG
GGTTTGGAGTTTCCCAATCTTCCTTATTATATTGATGGTGATGTTAAATTAACACAGTCTATGGCCATCA
TACGTTATATAGCTGACAAGCACAACATGTTGGGTGGTTGTCCAAAAGAGCGTGCAGAGATTTCAATGCT
TGAAGGAGCGGTTTTGGATATTAGATACGGTGTTTCGAGAATTGCATATAGTAAAGACTTTGAAACTCTC
AAAGTTGATTTTCTTAGCAAGCTACCTGAAATGCTGAAAATGTTCGAAGATCGTTTATGTCATAAAACAT
ATTTAAATGGTGATCATGTAACCCATCCTGACTTCATGTTGTATGACGCTCTTGATGTTGTTTTATACAT
GGACCCAATGTGCCTGGATGCGTTCCCAAAATTAGTTTGTTTTAAAAAACGTATTGAAGCTATCCCACAA
ATTGATAAGTACTTGAAATCCAGCAAGTATATAGCATGGCCTTTGCAGGGCTGGCAAGCCACGTTTGGTG
GTGGCGACCATCCTCCAAAATCGGATCTGGAAGTTCTGTTCCAGGGGCCCGTGAGCAAGGGCGAGGAGGA
TAACATGGCCATCATCAAGGAGTTCATGCGCTTCAAGGTGCACATGGAGGGCTCCGTGAACGGCCACGAG
TTCGAGATCGAGGGCGAGGGCGAGGGCCGCCCCTACGAGGGCACCCAGACCGCCAAGCTGAAGGTGACCA
AGGGTGGCCCCCTGCCCTTCGCCTGGGACATCCTGTCCCCTCAGTTCATGTACGGCTCCAAGGCCTACGT
GAAGCACCCCGCCGACATCCCCGACTACTTGAAGCTGTCCTTCCCCGAGGGCTTCAAGTGGGAGCGCGTG
ATGAACTTCGAGGACGGCGGCGTGGTGACCGTGACCCAGGACTCCTCCCTGCAGGACGGCGAGTTCATCT
ACAAGGTGAAGCTGCGCGGCACCAACTTCCCCTCCGACGGCCCCGTAATGCAGAAGAAGACCATGGGCTG
GGAGGCCTCCTCCGAGCGGATGTACCCCGAGGACGGCGCCCTGAAGGGCGAGATCAAGCAGAGGCTGAAG
CTGAAGGACGGCGGCCACTACGACGCTGAGGTCAAGACCACCTACAAGGCCAAGAAGCCCGTGCAGCTGC
CCGGCGCCTACAACGTCAACATCAAGTTGGACATCACCTCCCACAACGAGGACTACACCATCGTGGAACA
GTACGAACGCGCCGAGGGCCGCCACTCCACCGGCGGCATGGACGAGCTGTACAAGGGTTCCGGCTCTGGT
AGCATGGCATCGCCAAGCGGAAAAGGAGCAAGAGCCCTGGAAGCACCCGGCTGCGGACCAAGACCACTCG
CCCGTGACCTCGTTGATAGCGTGGACGACGCTGAGGGTCTGTACGTGGCCGTCGAACGTTGCCCTCTGTG
CAACACCACTCGCCGTAGGCTGACCTGCGCTAAGTGCGTGCAGAGCGGTGACTTCGTCTACTTCGACGGA
CGCGACCGCGAGCGTTTCATCGACAAGAAGGAAAGGCTGTCCAGACTGAAGAGCAAGCAGGAGGAGTTCC
AGAAGGAGGTCCTGAAGGCTATGGAGGGCAAGTGGATCACTGACCAGCTGCGCTGGAAGATCATGTCTTG
CAAGATGCGTATCGAGCAGCTGAAGCAGACCATCTGCAAGGGCAACGAGGAAATGGAGAAGAACTCTGAA
GGACTGCTGAAGACTAAGGAAAAGAACCAGAAGCTGTACTCACGCGCTCAGCGTCACCAGGAGAAGAAGG
AAAAGATCCAGAGGCACAACAGAAAGCTGGGTGACCTGGTGGAGAAGAAGACCATCGACCTGCGCAGCCA
CTACGAACGTCTGGCCAACCTGAGACGCTCCCACATCCTGGAGCTGACCAGCGTCATCTTCCCCATCGAG
GAAGTGAAGACTGGCGTCAGGGACCCAGCTGACGTGTCCAGCGAGAGCGACTCTGCCATGACCTCTTCAA
CTGTCTCCAAGCTGGCTGAAGCCCGTAGGACCACTTACCTGAGCGGACGCTGGGTGTGCGACGACCACAA
CGGAGACACCTCAATCTCCATCACTGGTCCCTGGATCTCCCTGCCAAACAACGGAGACTACTCTGCTTAC
TACTCATGGGTCGAGGAAAAGAAGACCACTCAGGGTCCTGACATGGAGCAGTCTAACCCCGCTTACACCA
TCTCAGCTGCCCTGTGCTACGCCACTCAGCTGGTGAACATCCTGTCTCACATCCTGGACGTCAACCTGCC
AAAGAAGCTGTGCAACTCCGAGTTCTGCGGCGAAAACCTGAGCAAGCAGAAGTTCACCCGCGCTGTGAAG
AAGCTGAACGCCAACATCCTGTACCTGTGCTTCTCACAGCACGTCAACCTGGACCAGCTGCAACCTCTGC
ACACTCTGCGTAACCTGATGTACCTGGTGTCTCCATCCAGCGAGCACCTGGGAAGGTCAGGTCCATTCGA
AGTCAGAGCTGACCTGGAGGAAAGCATGGAGTTCGTGGACCCTGGCGTCGCCGGAGAGTCTGACGAATCA
GGTGACGAGAGGGTGTCCGACGAGGAAACCGACCTGGGCACTGACTGGGAAAACCTGCCAAGCCCTAGAT
TCTGCGACATCCCCAGCCAGTCTGTGGAAGTCTCACAATCTCAGAGCACCCAGGCCTCCCCTCCCATCGC
TTCTTCATCCGCCGGTGGCATGATCTCGTCAGCCGCAGCATCCGTCACTTCGTGGTTCAAGGCATACACT
GGACATAGGTAACGCCATTAACCTGATGTTCTGGGGAATATAAGCTTGCGGCCGCACTCGAGCACCACCA
CCACCACCACTGACATGCGGTACCAAGCTTGTCGAGAAGTACTAGAGGATCATAATCAGCCATACCACAT
TTGTAGAGGTTTTACTTGCTTTAAAAAACCTCCCACACCTCCCCCTGAACCTGAAACATAAAATGAATGC
AATTGTTGTTGTTAACTTGTTTATTGCAGCTTATAATGGTTACAAATAAAGCAATAGCATCACAAATTTC
ACAAATAAAGCATTTTTTTCACTGCATTCTAGTTGTGGTTTGTCCAAACTCATCAATGTATCTTATCATG
TCTGGATCTGATCACTGCTTGAGCCTAGAAGATCCGGCTGCTAACAAAGCCCGAAAGGAAGCTGAGTTGG
CTGCTGCCACCGCTGAGCAATAACTATCATAACCCCTAGGGTATACCCATCTAATTGGACTATGAGACCA
ACCAGATAAGTGAAATCTAGTTCCAAACTATTTTGTCATTTTTAATTTTCGTATTAGCTTACGACGCTAC
ACCCAGTTCCCATCTATTTTGTCACTCTTCCCTAAATAATCCTTAAAAACTCCATTTCCACCCCTCCCAG
TTCCCAACTATTTTGTCCGCCCACAACCGGTTGACTTGGGTCAACTGTCAGACCAAGTTTACTCATATAT
ACTTTAGATTGATTTAAAACTTCATTTTTAATTTAAAAGGATCTAGGTGAAGATCCTTTTTGATAATCTC
ATGACCAAAATCCCTTAACGTGAGTTTTCGTTCCACTGAGCGTCAGACCCCGTAGAAAAGATCAAAGGAT
CTTCTTGAGATCCTTTTTTTCTGCGCGTAATCTGCTGCTTGCAAACAAAAAAACCACCGCTACCAGCGGT
GGTTTGTTTGCCGGATCAAGAGCTACCAACTCTTTTTCCGAAGGTAACTGGCTTCAGCAGAGCGCAGATA
CCAAATACTGTTCTTCTAGTGTAGCCGTAGTTAGGCCACCACTTCAAGAACTCTGTAGCACCGCCTACAT
ACCTCGCTCTGCTAATCCTGTTACCAGTGGCTGCTGCCAGTGGCGATAAGTCGTGTCTTACCGGGTTGGA
CTCAAGACGATAGTTACCGGATAAGGCGCAGCGGTCGGGCTGAACGGGGGGTTCGTGCACACAGCCCAGC
TTGGAGCGAACGACCTACACCGAACTGAGATACCTACAGCGTGAGCTATGAGAAAGCGCCACGCTTCCCG
AAGGGAGAAAGGCGGACAGGTATCCGGTAAGCGGCAGGGTCGGAACAGGAGAGCGCACGAGGGAGCTTCC
AGGGGGAAACGCCTGGTATCTTTATAGTCCTGTCGGGTTTCGCCACCTCTGACTTGAGCGTCGATTTTTG
TGATGCTCGTCAGGGGGGCGGAGCCTATGGAAAAACGCCAGCAACGCGGCCTTTTTACGGTTCCTGGCCT
TTTGCTGGCCTTTTGCTCACATGTTCTTTCCTGCGTTATCCCCTGATTGACTTGGGTCGCTCTTCCTGTG
GATGCGCAGAT
